Addgene plasmid #55908: mRuby2-Nup50-N-10
Purpose: Localization: Nuclear Pore, Excitation: 559, Emission: 600
Depositing lab: Michael Davidson. Depositing organization: Florida State University, Tallahassee. Publication: Improving FRET dynamic range with bright green and red fluorescent proteins. Lam AJ, St-Pierre F, Gong Y, Marshall JD, Cranfill PJ, Baird MA, McKeown MR, Wiedenmann J, Davidson MW, Schnitzer MJ, Tsien RY, Lin MZ. Nat Methods. 2012 Sep 9. doi: 10.1038/nmeth.2171. PubMed 22961245.
Backbone
  Vector backbone: mRuby2-N1
  Backbone size w/o insert (bp): 4750
  Vector type: Mammalian Expression
  Selectable markers: Neomycin (select with G418)
Growth in bacteria
  Bacterial resistance: Kanamycin, 50 μg/mL
  Growth temperature: 37°C
  Growth strain: DH5alpha
  Copy number: High Copy
Gene/Insert
  Gene/Insert name: Nup50 (alt name: NM_007172.3)
  Species: H. sapiens (human)
  Entrez Gene: NUP50 (a.k.a. NPAP60, NPAP60L)
  Promoter: CMV
  Tag / fusion protein: mRuby2 (C terminal on backbone)
  Cloning method: Unknown
  Sequencing primers: 5′ CMV-F; 3′ SV40pA-R
Terms and licenses: Academic/Nonprofit Terms; Industry Terms
Depositor comments: . Excitation = 559; Emission = 600
How to cite: mRuby2-Nup50-N-10 was a gift from Michael Davidson (Addgene plasmid # 55908 ; http://n2t.net/addgene:55908 ; RRID:Addgene_55908)
