[The description below was written by a language model from this plasmid's Addgene catalogue record.]
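Description:
mRuby2-Nup50-N-10 is a mammalian expression plasmid built on the mRuby2-N1 backbone (about 4.75 kb without insert), an N1-style fusion vector in which a gene of interest is placed upstream of the fluorescent protein coding sequence. It is maintained in E. coli as a high-copy plasmid under kanamycin selection, and it carries a neomycin resistance marker so that transfected mammalian cells can be selected with G418. No feature table accompanies the record, so details such as the origin of replication and the polyadenylation signal are not explicitly listed, although the use of an SV40 polyA reverse sequencing primer implies an SV40 polyadenylation region downstream of the fusion.

The insert is human NUP50 (also known as NPAP60 or NPAP60L), a nucleoporin, expressed from the CMV promoter, a strong constitutive promoter in most mammalian cell lines. The mRuby2 tag is supplied by the backbone and is fused to the C terminus of Nup50. The "N-10" in the name probably denotes the N1-type configuration and a 10-residue linker between the two proteins, but the record does not state this. mRuby2 is a bright monomeric red fluorescent protein, listed here with an excitation peak at 559 nm and an emission peak at 600 nm.

The stated purpose is localization. The fusion serves as a red fluorescent marker of the nuclear pore for imaging in transfected mammalian cells, and it belongs to a set of fusion constructs showing how mRuby2 performs when attached to proteins targeted to specific subcellular sites. The cloning method is recorded as unknown.
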