>Addgene plasmid #55908 | mRuby2-Nup50-N-10 | depositor partial sequence | sequence record 86814 | insert sequence
GCTTGGTGGACGTCAGATCCGCTAGCGATGCCACCATGGCCAAAAGAAATGCCGAGAAGGAACTGACAGA
TAGGAATTGGGATCAAGAAGATGAAGCTGAAGAGGTGGGAACATTCTCCATGGCCAGTGAGGAAGTCTTG
AAGAATAGAGCCATAAAGAAAGCAAAGCGCAGAAATGTTGGATTTGAATCTGACACTGGAGGAGCCTTTA
AAGGTTTTAAAGGTTTGGTGGTACCTTCTGGAGGAGGACGCTTTTCTGGATTTGGTAGTGGCGCTGGAGG
GAAGCCTCTGGAAGGACTGTCGAATGGAAACAACATAACCAGTGCCCCTCCCTTCGCCAGTGCAAAGGCA
GCGGCAGATCCCAAGGTAGCCTTTGGTTCTCTTGCTGCAAATGGCCCTACCACCTTGGTTGATAAAGTTT
CAAATCCCAAAACTAATGGGGACAGTCAGCAGCCCTCCTCCTCTGGCCTTGCTTCCAGTAAAGCTTGTGT
CGGAAATGCCTATCACAAGCAGTTGGCCGCCTTGAACTGCTCCGTGCGGGATTGGATAGTGAAGCACGTG
AATACAAACCCCCTCTGTGATCTGACACCTATCTTTAAAGACTATGAGAAATATTTAGCAAACATTGAAC
AGCAACACGGGAACAGTGGCAGGAATTCTGAAAGTGAATCTAACAAAGTGGCAGCTGAAACACAGTCTCC
TTCCCTTTTTGGCTCAACAAAATTACAGCAAGAGTCAACGTTTTTGTTTCATGGCAACAAAACTGAAGAT
ACACCTGACAAGAAGATGGAGGTGGCATCTGAAAAGAAAACGGACCCATCATCACTAGGAGCGACAAGTG
CCTCATTTAATTTCGGCAAGAAAGTTGATAGCTCTGTTTTGGGCTCATTAAGCTCTGTCCCCCTGACTGG
ATTTTCTTTCTCCCCTGGAAACTCCAGTTTATTTGGCAAAGATACTACCCAGAGTAAACCAGTCTCTTCA
CCATTTCCCACTAAACCATTGGAGGGCCAAGCAGAAGGTGACAGTGGTGAATGCAAAGGTGGAGATGAAG
AAGAGAATGATGAGCCACCCAAAGTAGTAGTTACCGAAGTAAAAGAAGAAGACGCTTTTTACTCCAAAAA
GTGTAAACTGTTTTACAAGAAAGACAATGAGTTTAAAGAGAAAGGCATAGGTACTCTGCATTTAAAACCT
ACAGCAAATCAGAAGACACAGCTTTTGGTGCGGGCAGACACCAATTTAGGCAACATATTGCTGAACGTTC
TGATTCCACCCAATATGCCATGTACGCGAACAGGGAAGAATAACGTTCTTATCGTCTGTGTTCCAAATCC
ACCAATTGACGAGAAGAATGCCACCATGCCAGTCACCATGTTGATTCGGGTAAAAACCAGCGAGGATGCA
GACGAGTTGCACAAAATTTTACTGGAGAAAAAGGATGCCAGCTCCGGAGGGGATCCACCGGTCGCCACCA
TGGTGTCTAAGGGCGAAGAGCTGATCAAGGAAAATATGCGTATGAAGGTGGTCATGGAAGGTTCGGTCAA
CGGCCACCAATTCAAATGCACAGGTGAAGGAGAAGGCAATCCGTACATGGGAACTCAAACCATGAGGATC
AAAGTCATCGAGGGAGGACCCCTGCCATTTGCCTTTGACATTCTTGCCACGTCGTTCATGTATGGCAGCC
GTACTTTTATCAAGTACCCGAAAGGCATTCCTGATTTCTTTAAACAGTCCTTTCCTGAGGGTTTTACTTG
GGAAAGAGTTACGAGATACGAAGATGGTGGAGTCGTCACCGTCATGCAGGACACCAGCCTTGAGGATGGC
TGTCTCGTTTACCACGTCCAAGTCAGAGGGGTAAACTTTCCCTCCAATGGTCCCGTGATGCAGAAGAAGA
CCAAGGGTTGGGAGCCTAATACAGAGATGATGTATCCAGCAGATGGTGGTCTGAGGGGATACACTCATAT
GGCACTGAAAGTTGATGGTGGTGGCCATCTGTCTTGCTCTTTCGTAACAACTTACAGGTCAAAAAAGACC
GTCGGGAACATCAAGATGCCCGGTATCCATGCCGTTGATCACCGCCTGGAAAGGTTAGAGGAAAGTGACA
ATGAAATGTTCGTAGTACAACGCGAACACGCAGTTGCCAAGTTCGCCGGGCTTGGTGGTGGGATGGACGA
GCTGTACAAGTAAGCGGCCGCGACTCTAGATCATAATCAGCCATACCACATGTA
