>Addgene plasmid #55908 | mRuby2-Nup50-N-10 | addgene partial sequence | sequence record 109450 | mRuby2-R 5'- tccctcgatgactttgatcc-3'
CCTGTGCATTTGAATTGGTGGCCGTTGACCGAACCTTCCATGACCACCTTCATACGCATATTTTCCTTGA
TCAGCTCTTCGCCCTTAGACACCATGGTGGCGACCGGTGGATCCCCTCCGGAGCTGGCATCCTTTTTCTC
CAGTAAAATTTTGTGCAACTCGTCTGCATCCTCGCTGGTTTTTACCCGAATCAACATGGTGACTGGCATG
GTGGCATTCTTCTCGTCAATTGGTGGATTTGGAACACAGACGATAAGAACGTTATTCTTCCCTGTTCGCG
TACATGGCATATTGGGTGGAATCAGAACGTTCAGCAATATGTTGCCTAAATTGGTGTCTGCCCGCACCAA
AAGCTGTGTCTTCTGATTTGCTGTAGGTTTTAAATGCAGAGTACCTATGCCTTTCTCTTTAAACTCATTG
TCTTTCTTGTAAAACAGTTTACACTTTTTGGAGTAAAAAGCGTCTTCTTCTTTTACTTCGGTAACTACTA
CTTTGGGTGGCTCATCATTCTCTTCTTCATCTCCACCTTTGCATTCACCACTGTCACCTTCTGCTTGGCC
CTCCAATGGTTTAGTGGGAAATGGTGAAGAGACTGGTTTACTCTGGGTAGTATCTTTGCCAAATAAACTG
GAGTTTCCAGGGGAGAAAGAAAATCCAGTCAGGGGGACAGAGCTTAATGAGCCCAAAACAGAGCTATCAA
CTTTCTTGCCGAAATTAAATGAGGCACTTGTCGCTCCTAGTGATGATGGGTCCGTTTTCTTTTCAGATGC
CACCTCCATCTTCTTGTCAGGTGTATCTTC
